>Addgene plasmid #33033 | pCS2+MT-hToca-1-MGD | addgene partial sequence | sequence record 39897 | SP6 5'-ATTTAGGTGACACTATAG-3'
TCGATTTAAAGCTATGGAGCAAAAGCTCATTTCTGAAGAGGACTTGAATGAAATGGAGCAAAAGCTCATT
TCTGAAGAGGACTTGAATGAAATGGAGCAAAAGCTCATTTCTGAAGAGGACTTGAATGAAATGGAGCAAA
AGCTCATTTCTGAAGAGGACTTGAATGAAATGGAGCAAAAGCTCATTTCTGAAGAGGACTTGAATGAAAT
GGAGAGCTTGGGCGACCTCACCATGGAGCAAAAGCTCATTTCTGAAGAGGACTTGAATTCAGGCCGGCCT
ACCATGAGCTGGGGCACGGAGCTGTGGGATCAGTTCGACAGCTTAGACAAGCATACACAATGGGGAATTG
ACTTCTTGGAAAGATATGCCAAATTTGTTAAAGAGAGGATAGAAATTGAACAGAACTATGCGAAACAATT
GAGAAATCTGGTTAAGAAGTACTGCCCCAAACGTTCATCCAAAGATGAAGAGCCACGGTTTACCTCGTGT
GTAGCCTTTTTTAATATCCTTAATGAGTTAAATGACTATGCAGGACAGCGAGAAGTTGTAGCAGAAGAAA
TGGCGCACAGAGTGTATGGTGAATTAATGAGATATGCTCATGATCTGAAAACTGAAAGAAAAATGCATCT
GCAAGAAGGACGAAAAGCTCAACAATATCTGGATATGTGCTGGAAACAGATGGATAATAGTAAAAAGAAG
TTTGAAAGAGAATGTAGAGAGGCAGAAAAGGCACAACAGAGTTATGAAAGATTGGATAATGATACTAATG
CAACCAAGGCAGATGTTGAAAAGGCCAAACAGCAGTTGAATCTGCGTACGCATATGGCCGATGAAAATAA
AAATGAATATGCTGCACAATTACAAAACTT
