>Addgene plasmid #33033 | pCS2+MT-hToca-1-MGD | addgene partial sequence | sequence record 39899 | M13rev
CACTAAAGGGAACAAAAGCTGGGTACCGGGCCCAATGCATTGGCGCCGCGGCCGCGAATTAAAAAACCTC
CCACACCTCCCCCTGAACCTGAAACATAAAATGAATGCAATTGTTGTTGTTAACTTGTTTATTGCAGCTT
ATAATGGTTACAAATAAAGCAATAGCATCACAAATTTCACAAATAAAGCATTTTTTTCACTGCATTCTAG
TTGTGGTTTGTCCAAACTCATCAATGTATCTTATCATGTCTGGATCTACGTAATACGACTCACTATAGTT
CTAGAGGCGCGCCTCAGGAACCTTTACTGTTTTTCTCTAGAGTTACATCTATGTATGACGTGGGAACGTA
GCCTTCTTCACCGTTCTGTCTCCGAGCTCTTGTCCATCCGTCACCTTTGTCCTCCTCTATAATGTAGAGA
ACTTCACCTTCTTTCATTGCTAGAGTACCTTCATTATGTCCATCAAAAGGGTAGATAGCTTTGCAGTGTC
CAATAGCAGGCAAGGGATCATCATCCTCAAATTCATCATCAAACTCATTGTGGTGACCATGCTGCTGGGG
TGGCCCACGGACTTCCTGGTTTGCATCATCAGTGTAACTTCCCTCAGGACTTTCTCGTCCCTGTGTTACA
AGATGATTTATGTCACTGCTATGTCTTCTGTCTCCTCTCCCACCTGTTTTGCCTTCGACTTCAGAGAGCC
AAGCCTCATTCTTATGGATTTCCATTCGTAGGCGGTCAATGTTATTCATGGTCTCTGCTAATTTAGGCTG
CAAACTCCCTGGAGTGCTGATTTGTGGATTCTTCTCATATACATCTTTCATTTTGTTGAGTGCATCTTTT
TGGTCTGATTCTTTCTGTAGTTCTCTGTTAAGTTCATCAATGCGCTGCTGTAGTTTTTT
