[The description below was written by a language model from this plasmid's Addgene catalogue record.]
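Description:
pCS2+MT-hToca-1-MGD is a mammalian expression plasmid built on the pCS2+MT backbone (about 4.35 kb without insert). It carries a mutant form of human Toca-1, the product of the FNBP1L gene. It is maintained in E. coli as a high-copy plasmid under ampicillin selection. Expression of the insert is driven by the simian CMV IE94 promoter. The backbone supplies six tandem Myc epitopes at the N terminus, so the protein can be detected or immunoprecipitated with anti-Myc antibodies. The listed 5′ sequencing primer indicates an SP6 site upstream of the insert, which in pCS2-type vectors is generally used for in vitro transcription. No feature table is provided, and the restriction sites used for cloning are not recorded.

The "MGD" designation refers to three amino acid substitutions in the HR1 domain: M383I, G384S and D385T. The record does not state their functional consequence. The associated publication concerns Toca-1 as a mediator of Cdc42-dependent actin nucleation through activation of the N-WASP–WIP complex, so the construct is probably a mutant counterpart to wild-type Toca-1 for probing the role of the HR1 domain in that pathway.

The depositor notes that native human Toca-1 cDNA is lethal to E. coli, and that the problem was attributed to the DNA sequence itself rather than the encoded protein. The toxic region was mapped to codon 127. Replacing codons 126 and 127 with the synonymous codons found in the Xenopus tropicalis homolog removed the toxicity. The clone therefore contains these silent changes, which allow routine bacterial propagation without altering the protein sequence.
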