Addgene plasmid #33033: pCS2+MT-hToca-1-MGD
Depositing lab: Marc Kirschner. Depositing organization: Harvard Medical School. Publication: Toca-1 mediates Cdc42-dependent actin nucleation by activating the N-WASP-WIP complex. Ho HY, Rohatgi R, Lebensohn AM, Le Ma, Li J, Gygi SP, Kirschner MW. Cell. 2004 Jul 23;118(2):203-16. 10.1016/j.cell.2004.06.027 PubMed 15260990.
Backbone
  Vector backbone: pCS2+MT
  Backbone size w/o insert (bp): 4350
  Vector type: Mammalian Expression
Growth in bacteria
  Bacterial resistance: Ampicillin, 100 μg/mL
  Growth temperature: 37°C
  Growth strain: DH5alpha
  Copy number: High Copy
Gene/Insert
  Gene/Insert name: Toca-1
  Species: H. sapiens (human)
  Mutation: MGD = amino acid substitutions M383I, G384S and D385T in HR1 domain
  Entrez Gene: FNBP1L (a.k.a. C1orf39, TOCA1)
  Promoter: simian CMV IE94
  Tag / fusion protein: 6xMyc (N terminal on backbone)
  Cloning method: Restriction Enzyme; 5′ cloning site none (unknown if destroyed); 3′ cloning site none (unknown if destroyed)
  Sequencing primers: 5′ SP6; 3′ M13 reverse
Terms and licenses: Academic/Nonprofit Terms; Industry Terms: Not Available to Industry
Depositor comments: Molecular cloning of Toca-1 was difficult because the cDNA encoding human Toca-1 is lethal to E. coli. The toxicity problem was not resolved by using vectors with low copy numbers or with minimal transcriptional activity, suggesting that the source of toxicity was not the translated protein product but rather the DNA sequence itself. The toxic region of the Toca-1 cDNA was localized to codon 127. The Xenopus tropicalis homolog of Toca-1 is completely nontoxic when cloned using E. coli and is identical in amino acid sequence to human Toca-1 between amino acids 124 and 127, but these amino acids are encoded by different codons. Replacing codons 126 and 127 in the human Toca-1 with the X. Tropicalis sequence (which constitute silent mutations) completely ameliorated the toxicity problem and allowed us to propagate the human Toca-1 clone in E. coli without difficulty.
How to cite: pCS2+MT-hToca-1-MGD was a gift from Marc Kirschner (Addgene plasmid # 33033 ; http://n2t.net/addgene:33033 ; RRID:Addgene_33033)
